Addgene plasmid #121503: pPM_Pveg-sfgfp
Purpose: Integration vector that expresses gfp in S. mutans
Depositing lab: Robert Shields. Depositing organization: University of Florida. Publication: Fluorescence tools adapted for real-time monitoring of the behaviors of Streptococcus species. Shields RC, Kaspar JR, Lee K, Underhill SAM, Burne RA. Appl Environ Microbiol. 2019 May 17. pii: AEM.00620-19. doi: 10.1128/AEM.00620-19. PubMed 31101614.
Backbone
  Vector backbone: pMZ
  Total vector size (bp): 7666
  Modifications to backbone: Removed PaguR promoter / lacZ gene
  Vector type: S. mutans integration vector, integrates at the mtlA-phnA locus
Growth in bacteria
  Bacterial resistance: Kanamycin, 50 μg/mL
  Growth temperature: 37°C
  Growth strain: DH5alpha
  Growth instructions: For E. coli, grow in Lysogeny broth (LB) containing 50μg/mL kanamycin or 300μg/mL erythromycin. For S. mutans, select with 1000μg/mL kanamycin on agar plates. Other streptococci may require selection on lower amounts of kanamycin (e.g. 500μg/mL).
  Copy number: Unknown
Gene/Insert
  Gene/Insert name: Superfolder GFP (alt name: sfgfp)
  Species: Synthetic
  Insert size (bp): 717
  GenBank ID: MK301203
  Promoter: Pveg
  Cloning method: Restriction Enzyme; 5′ cloning site SacI (unknown if destroyed); 3′ cloning site SphI (unknown if destroyed)
  Sequencing primers: 5′ mtlA: CAGTCTTAGTCAGGCTTTG; 3′ phnA: GATTCCATTCATAAGCACAT
Terms and licenses: Academic/Nonprofit Terms; Industry Terms: Not Available to Industry
How to cite: pPM_Pveg-sfgfp was a gift from Robert Shields (Addgene plasmid # 121503 ; http://n2t.net/addgene:121503 ; RRID:Addgene_121503)
