[The description below was written by a language model from this plasmid's Addgene catalogue record and pLannotate feature annotations shown in this document.]
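Description:
pPM_Pveg-sfgfp is a 7,666 bp chromosomal integration vector for Streptococcus mutans, built on the pMZ backbone from which the original PaguR promoter and lacZ reporter gene were removed. It replicates in E. coli through a medium-copy p15A origin. No streptococcal replication origin is annotated, consistent with a plasmid that has to recombine into the host genome to be maintained there. The feature table shows fragments of S. mutans phnA (annotated as yjdM) and mtlA bracketing the payload. These correspond to the homology arms that direct double-crossover insertion at the mtlA-phnA locus named in the catalogue entry.

Between the arms lie the 717 bp synthetic superfolder GFP coding sequence, a rapidly maturing green fluorescent protein, and an aphA-3 kanamycin resistance gene, which is the marker used to select both E. coli transformants and S. mutans integrants. The record states that sfgfp is driven by Pveg, generally known as a strong constitutive Gram-positive promoter, although the promoter itself is not annotated in the feature table. The insert was cloned between SacI and SphI sites. An erm methylase gene conferring macrolide resistance sits in the backbone outside the homology arms and provides an alternative erythromycin selection in E. coli. The remaining annotations are short remnants from earlier vector construction rather than functional parts, including pieces of satA, aadA, qacE, int, cat, lacI, lacZα, IS1 and lac promoter/operator elements.

The construct is intended to produce stable, single-copy GFP-expressing S. mutans strains for fluorescence-based monitoring of cell behaviour. The record notes that it may also be applied to other streptococci.
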