Features (pLannotate 1.2.2; 22 found; start..end, strand, type, name):
     21..275     -  CDS            yjdM (fragment): YJDM_STRMU - Also known as phnA Protein inferred from homology: Swiss-Prot protein existence level 3. From Streptococcus mutans serotype c (strain ATCC 700610 / UA159).
    596..1309    +  CDS            Superfolder GFP: Superfolder GFP is a basic (constitutively fluorescent) green fluorescent protein published in 2005, derived from Aequorea victoria. It is reported to be a very rapidly-maturing weak dimer.
   1468..1605    -  CDS            int (fragment): INT2_ECOLX - Protein inferred from homology: Swiss-Prot protein existence level 3. Putative integrase believed to be involved in the insertion of antibiotic resistance genes into plasmids and transposons. From Escherichia coli.
   1766..2560    -  CDS            KanR: aminoglycoside phosphotransferase; aphA-3; confers resistance to kanamycin
   2656..2901    -  CDS            satA (fragment): STA_BACSU - Also known as yyaR. Experimental evidence at protein level: Swiss-Prot protein existence level 1. Involved in resistance to streptothricin, a broad-spectrum antibiotic produced by streptomycetes. Detoxifies streptothricin via acetylation of the beta amino group of the first beta-lysyl moiety of streptothricin. From Bacillus subtilis (strain 168).
   2900..3094    -  CDS            satA (fragment): STA_BACSU - Also known as yyaR. Experimental evidence at protein level: Swiss-Prot protein existence level 1. Involved in resistance to streptothricin, a broad-spectrum antibiotic produced by streptomycetes. Detoxifies streptothricin via acetylation of the beta amino group of the first beta-lysyl moiety of streptothricin. From Bacillus subtilis (strain 168).
   3098..3166    +  CDS            SmR (fragment): aminoglycoside adenylyltransferase (Murphy, 1985); aadA; confers resistance to spectinomycin and streptomycin
   3330..3419    +  CDS            qacE (fragment): QACE_ECOLX - Protein inferred from homology: Swiss-Prot protein existence level 3. Multidrug exporter. Is implicated for the resistance to bacteriocidal quaternary ammonium compounds. From Escherichia coli.
   3590..3715    -  CDS            mtlA (fragment): PTMCB_GEOSE - Experimental evidence at protein level: Swiss-Prot protein existence level 1. The phosphoenolpyruvate-dependent sugar phosphotransferase system (sugar PTS), a major carbohydrate active transport system, catalyzes the phosphorylation of incoming sugar substrates concomitantly with their translocation across the cell membrane. The enzyme II CmtAB PTS system is involved in D-mannitol transport. From Geobacillus stearothermophilus (Bacillus stearothermophilus).
   4131..4147    -  protein_bind   lac operator: The lac repressor binds to the lac operator to inhibit transcription in E. coli. This inhibition can be relieved by adding lactose or isopropyl-β-D-thiogalactopyranoside (IPTG). lac repressor encoded by lacI
   4155..4185    -  promoter       lac promoter: promoter for the E. coli lac operon
   4200..4221    -  protein_bind   CAP binding site: CAP binding activates transcription in the presence of cAMP. E. coli catabolite activator protein
   4234..4326    -  CDS            lacI (fragment): lac repressor; lacI; The lac repressor binds to the lac operator to inhibit transcription in E. coli. This inhibition can be relieved by adding lactose or isopropyl-β-D-thiogalactopyranoside (IPTG).
   4449..4504    -  rep_origin     RSF ori (fragment): Plasmids containing the RSF 1030 origin of replication can be propagated in E. coli cells that contain additional plasmids with compatible origins.
   4592..5137    -  rep_origin     p15A ori: Plasmids containing the medium-copy-number p15A origin of replication can be propagated in E. coli cells that contain a second plasmid with the ColE1 origin.
   5197..5226    -  CDS            CmR (fragment): chloramphenicol acetyltransferase confers resistance to chloramphenicol
   5368..6102    -  CDS            erm: ERM_STREE - Experimental evidence at protein level: Swiss-Prot protein existence level 1. This protein produces a dimethylation of the adenine residue at position 2085 in 23S rRNA, resulting in reduced affinity between ribosomes and macrolide-lincosamide-streptogramin B antibiotics. From Streptococcus pneumoniae.
   6655..6948    -  CDS            topA (fragment): TOP1_METJA - Protein inferred from homology: Swiss-Prot protein existence level 3. Releases the supercoiling and torsional tension of DNA, which is introduced during the DNA replication and transcription, by transiently cleaving and rejoining one strand of the DNA duplex. Introduces a single-strand break via transesterification at a target site in duplex DNA. The scissile phosphodiester is attacked by the catalytic tyrosine of the enzyme, resulting in the formation of a DNA- (5'-phosphotyrosyl)-enzyme intermediate and the expulsion of a 3'-OH DNA strand. The free DNA strand then undergoes pass
   7029..7162    -  CDS            CmR (fragment): chloramphenicol acetyltransferase; cat; confers resistance to chloramphenicol
   7163..7265    -  promoter       cat promoter: promoter of the E. coli cat gene encoding chloramphenicol acetyltransferase
   7386..7527    +  mobile_element IS1 (fragment): prokaryotic transposable element IS1
   7530..21      -  CDS            lacZα (fragment) (across the origin): LacZα fragment of β-galactosidase; lacZ fragment
>Addgene plasmid #121503 | pPM_Pveg-sfgfp | addgene full sequence | sequence record 245272 | Addgene NGS Result
GTAAAACGACGGCCAGTGAATTCTAGAAGGCGAATATTTTTAACACGTGTTCCTTGTTTTAAATCTTTAG
GAGCCCCCTTAACTTTAAGATCCTTAATAAGAGTGACTGTATCACCATCAGCTAATTGTTTGCCATTCGC
ATCAATAACAACAAGTCCTTCTTCTTTCTCAACTTCTGCAGGATTCCATTCATAAGCACATTCTGGACAA
ACCAATAGAATACCATCTTCATAGACATACTCTGACTGACATTTAGGACAATTAGGTAAAGACATATAAA
CTCCTTTTATTTTGATTACCATTAACAGTTTACCTGAGTTTTTATCAGTTGGCAAGTCTTATCACAACAA
AAAGCTAGCTGCTTGTACTGACTCTATGAGTTAAGTATACTGTCTAACTTATAGAAAACGCAGAACAAGA
GCTAGTTCTTTTAATTATAAGAGTTTCCCTTAATCTAAGATTCAACACTGGATCTCCAACGCGTTGGGAG
CTCTAGATCGAATTCCTTATTAACGTTGATATAATTTAAATTTTATTTGACAAAAATGGGCTCGTGTTGT
ACAATAAATGTGATTAACTAATAAGGAGGACAAACATGTCAAAAGGAGAAGAGCTGTTCACAGGTGTTGT
GCCGATTCTCGTTGAGCTTGACGGAGATGTAAACGGACACAAATTCTCTGTTCGCGGTGAAGGTGAAGGA
GATGCAACAAACGGCAAGCTGACATTGAAGTTTATTTGCACAACTGGAAAGCTGCCGGTTCCTTGGCCGA
CACTTGTAACGACGCTGACTTACGGCGTTCAATGCTTCTCTCGTTATCCAGACCACATGAAACGCCATGA
TTTCTTCAAATCTGCAATGCCTGAAGGCTACGTTCAAGAGCGTACGATCAGCTTCAAAGATGACGGAACG
TACAAAACAAGAGCAGAAGTGAAGTTTGAAGGTGACACACTTGTGAACCGCATTGAATTGAAAGGCATTG
ATTTCAAAGAAGATGGAAACATCCTTGGACACAAACTTGAATACAACTTCAACAGCCACAACGTATACAT
CACTGCTGACAAACAAAAAAACGGCATCAAAGCAAACTTCAAAATCCGTCATAACGTAGAGGACGGTTCT
GTTCAGCTTGCTGATCATTATCAGCAAAATACACCGATCGGTGACGGCCCGGTTCTTCTTCCTGATAACC
ATTATTTATCAACTCAAAGCGTATTATCAAAAGACCCAAATGAAAAGCGTGACCACATGGTGCTGCTTGA
ATTTGTGACAGCTGCTGGTATCACTCACGGCATGGATGAGCTTTATAAGTAAGCATGCGCCGGTGATTGA
TTGAGCAAGCTTTATGCTTGTAAACCGTTTTGTGAAAAAATTTTTAAAATAAAAAAGGGGACCTCTAGGG
TCCCCAATTAATTAGTAATATAATCTATTAAAGGTCATTCAAAAGGTCATCCACCGGATCAATTCCCCTG
CTCGCGCAGGCTGGGTGCCAAGCTCTCGGGTAACATCAAGGCCCGATCCTTGGAGCCCTTGCCCTCCCGC
ACGATGATCGTGCCGTGATCGAAATCCAGATCCTTGACCCGCAGTTGCAAACCCTCACTGATCCGGACGA
TACAAATTCCTCGTAGGCGCTCGGGACCCCTATCTAGCGAACTTTTAGAAAAGATATAAAACATCAGAGT
ATGGACAGTTGCGGATGTACTTCAGAAAAGATTAGATGTCTAAAAAGCTTGTAGTTAAAGCTTTTTAGAC
ATCTAAATCTAGGTACTAAAACAATTCATCCAGTAAAATATAATATTTTATTTTCTCCCAATCAGGCTTG
ATCCCCAGTAAGTCAAAAAATAGCTCGACATACTGTTCTTCCCCGATATCCTCCCTGATCGACCGGACGC
AGAAGGCAATGTCATACCACTTGTCCGCCCTGCCGCTTCTCCCAAGATCAATAAAGCCACTTACTTTGCC
ATCTTTCACAAAGATGTTGCTGTCTCCCAGGTCGCCGTGGGAAAAGACAAGTTCCTCTTCGGGCTTTTCC
GTCTTTAAAAAATCATACAGCTCGCGCGGATCTTTAAATGGAGTGTCTTCTTCCCAGTTTTCGCAATCCA
CATCGGCCAGATCGTTATTCAGTAAGTAATCCAATTCGGCTAAGCGGCTGTCTAAGCTATTCGTATAGGG
ACAATCCGATATGTCGATGGAGTGAAAGAGCCTGATGCACTCCGCATACAGCTCGATAATCTTTTCAGGG
CTTTGTTCATCTTCATACTCTTCCGAGCAAAGGACGCCATCGGCCTCACTCATGAGCAGATTGCTCCAGC
CATCATGCCGTTCAAAGTGCAGGACCTTTGGAACAGGCAGCTTTCCTTCCAGCCATAGCATCATGTCCTT
TTCCCGTTCCACATCATAGGTGGTCCCTTTATACCGGCTGTCCGTCATTTTTAAATATAGGTTTTCATTT
TCTCCCACCAGCTTATATACCTTAGCAGGAGACATTCCTTCCGTATCTTTTACGCAGCGGTATTTTTCGA
TCAGTTTTTTCAATTCCGGTGATATTCTCATTTTAGCCATTTATTATTTCCTTCCTCTTTTCTACAGTAT
TTAAAGATACCCCAAGAAGCTAATTATAACAAGACGAACTCCAATTCACTGTTCCTTGCATTCTAAAACC
TTAAATACCAGAAAACAGCTTTTTCAAAGTTGTTTTCAAAGTTGGCGTATAACATAGTATCGACGGAGCC
GATTTTGAAACCACAATTATGATAGAATTTACAAGCTATAAGGTTATTGTCCTGGGTTTCAAGCATTAGT
CCATGCAAGTTTTTATGCTTTGCCCATTCTATAGATATATTGATAAGCGCGCTGCCTATGCCTTGCCCCC
TGAAATCCTTACATACGGCGATATCTTCTATATAAAAGATATATTATCTTATCAGTATTGTCAATATATT
CAAGGCAATCTGCCTCCTCATCCTCTTCATCCTCTTCGTCTTGGTAGCTTTTTAAATATGGCGCTTCATA
GAGTAATTCTGTAAAGGTCCAATTCTCGTTTTCATACCTCGGTATAATCTTACCTATCACCTCAAATGGT
TCGCTGGGTTTATCGTCCGCGCAGATCAGTTGGAAGAATTTGTCCACTACGTGAAAGGCGAGATCACCAA
GGTAGTCGGCAAATAATGTCTAACAATTCGTTCAAGCCGACGCCGCTTCGCGGCGCGGCTTAACTCAAGC
GTTAGATGCACTAAGCACATAATTGCTCACAGCCAAACTATCAGGTCAAGTCTGCTTTTATTATTTTTAA
GCGTGCATAATAAGCCCTACACAAATTGGGAGATATATCATGAAAGGCTGGCTTTTTCTTGTTATCGCAA
TAGTTGGCGAAGTAATCGCAACATCCGCATTAAAATCTAGCGAGGGCTTTACTAAGCTGATCCGGTGGAT
GACCTTTTGAATGACCTTTAATAGATTATATTACTAATTAATTGGGGACCCTAGAGGTCCCCTTTTTTAT
TTTAAAAATTTTTTCACAAAACGGTTTACAAGCATAAAGCTTGCTCAATCAATCACCGGACGAGCTTGCT
CAATCAATCACCGGATCGATCCTGTTGCAATAAACAGAGATGCTGCAACCCCCCATGCAATAAAGGCACC
AATATTAGGCATAACCATGTTTGATAATGAAGTTCCGAGTTTTTGTACCCGAACCTTCAATGAAGATTTT
CGTTCCATCAGAAATCCCCTCCTTTTTATTCTAAAACTACTGTAACATTTTTCATTTTCTAATAAAACTC
AAATTTTGGCACAAAAGTTTTGCCAAAATTTGTTATCCTAAGCGGAAGAATAGGATTTGACAAAGCCTGA
CTAAGACTGACTTTTTTATCACTAATATTTTTCTCATGTTAAAAACTTGGATATATAACTTTTTTAACAG
TTTCCTTAGGTAATAGAGACGAAAAAAAGCAGCAGCATTCCTCAAGTTTCCTTTTAAACTTCAAACTGAA
TGTCTCAACTCTTTCATATATTTCCTCTGATGGTCAACATTCGTTTTATCACAGCGAAAGTGGAATTTGT
TCTTTTATGTGACTTTACGGTTGCTTTTAGGCTTGGCGTAATCATGGTCATAGCTGTTTCCTGTGTGAAA
TTGTTATCCGCTCACAATTCCACACAACATACGAGCCGGAAGCATAAAGTGTAAAGCCTGGGGTGCCTAA
TGAGTGAGCTAACTCACATTAATTGCGTTGCGCTCACTGCCCGCTTTCCAGTCGGGAAACCTGTCGTGCC
AGCTGCATTAATGAATCGGCCAACGCGCGGGGAGAGGCGGTTTGCGTATTGGGCGCTAGCGGAGTGTATA
TACTGGCTTACTATGTTGGCACTGATGAGGGTGTCAGTGAAGTGCTTCATGTGGCAGGAGAAAAAAGGCT
GCACCGGTGCGTCAGCAGAATATGTGATACAGGATATATTCCGCTTCCTCGCTCACTGACTCGCTACGCT
CGGTCGTTCGACTGCGGCGAGCGGAAATGGCTTACGAACGGGGCGGAGATTTCCTGGAAGATGCCAGGAA
GATACTTAACAGGGAAGTGAGAGGGCCGCGGCAAAGCCGTTTTTCCATAGGCTCCGCCCCCCTGACAAGC
ATCACGAAATCTGACGCTCAAATCAGTGGTGGCGAAACCCGACAGGACTATAAAGATACCAGGCGTTTCC
CCCTGGCGGCTCCCTCGTGCGCTCTCCTGTTCCTGCCTTTCGGTTTACCGGTGTCATTCCGCTGTTATGG
CCGCGTTTGTCTCATTCCACGCCTGACACTCAGTTCCGGGTAGGCAGTTCGCTCCAAGCTGGACTGTATG
CACGAACCCCCCGTTCAGTCCGACCGCTGCGCCTTATCCGGTAACTATCGTCTTGAGTCCAACCCGGAAA
GACATGCAAAAGCACCACTGGCAGCAGCCACTGGTAATTGATTTAGAGGAGTTAGTCTTGAAGTCATGCG
CCGGTTAAGGCTAAACTGAAAGGACAAGTTTTGGTGACTGCGCTCCTCCAAGCCAGTTACCTCGGTTCAA
AGAGTTGGTAGCTCAGAGAACCTTCGAAAAACCGCCCTGCAAGGCGGTTTTTTCGTTTTCAGAGCAAGAG
ATTACGCGCAGACCAAAACGATCTCAAGAAGATCATCTTATTAATCAGATAAAATATTTCTAGGCACCAA
TAACTGCCTTAAAAAAATTACGCCCCGCCCTGCCACTCATCGCAGTGATCCGCGATACAAATTCCCCGTA
GGCGCTAGGGACCTCTTTAGCTCCTTGGAAGCTGTCAGTAGTATACCTAATAATTTATCTACATTCCCTT
TAGTAACGTGTAACTTTCCAAATTTACAAAAGCGACTCATAGAATTATTTCCTCCCGTTAAATAATAGAT
AACTATTAAAAATAGACAATACTTGCTCATAAGTAACGGTACTTAAATTGTTTACTTTGGCGTGTTTCAT
TGCTTGATGAAACTGATTTTTAGTAAACAGTTGACGATATTCTCGATTGACCCATTTTGAAACAAAGTAC
GTATATAGCTTCCAATATTTATCTGGAACATCTGTGGTATGGCGGGTAAGTTTTATTAAGACACTGTTTA
CTTTTGGTTTAGGATGAAAGCATTCCGCTGGCAGCTTAAGCAATTGCTGAATCGAGACTTGAGTGTGCAA
GAGCAACCCTAGTGTTCGGTGAATATCCAAGGTACGCTTGTAGAATCCTTCTTCAACAATCAGATAGATG
TCAGACGCATGGCTTTCAAAAACCACTTTTTTAATAATTTGTGTGCTTAAATGGTAAGGAATACTCCCAA
CAATTTTATACCTCTGTTTGTTAGGGAATTGAAACTGTAGAATATCTTGGTGAATTAAAGTGACACGAGT
ATTCAGTTTTAATTTTTCTGACGATAAGTTGAATAGATGACTGTCTAATTCAATAGACGTTACCTGTTTA
CTTATTTTAGCCAGTTTCGTCGTTAAATGCCCTTTACCTGTTCCAATTTCGTAAACGGTATCGGTTTCTT
TTAAATTCAATTGTTTTATTATTTGGTTGAGTACTTTTTCACTCGTTAAAAAGTTTTGAGAATATTTTAT
ATTTTTGTTCATGTAATCACTCCTTCTTAATTACAAATTTTTAGCATCTAATTTAACTTCAATTCCTATT
ATACAAAATTTTAAGATACTGCACTATCAACACACTCTTAAGTTTGCTTCTAAGTCTTATTTCCATAACT
TCTTTTACGTTTCCGCCATTCTTTGCTGTTTCGATTTTTATGATATGGTGCAAGTCAGCACGAACACGAA
CCGTCTTATCTCCCATTATATCTTTTTTTGCACTGATTGGTGTATCATTTCGTTTTTCTTTTTGTGCGCC
TAAATTTCCCACAATCACTCACTTCTTTCTATTTCTTCTTATTCTTATTTTATCATCAACAATCACAAAT
CACTTGTGATTTGTGATAAGTGATTTGTGATTAATATATAAAAGCCCTCTTTAAAGGGCTTTTATGTTTA
TTTTGAGAAAGATATAAAATCAATATATCCCTTTTCTCCGATTTTTACAACGGCATTGTAGGACTTTCTA
TCTTTCGTTTTGATTCCTTTTACCAGGGTTTCTTTTCCCTCTAGTAATTCTTTTACATTTGTTTTGGTGA
GTTTTTTCTTTCTAAAATGTTCAGCTAAAGTAAACTTACATTCAGGATAATTTGAACAACCATAAAACGA
TTTTTTTAATACAATATTGTTGCCACACTTAGGACATTTTCCTACAATACTTTTTTCTGCTTCTTTTTCT
TTCTGTTCCTGGTAATCAGAAAAATTTAGTTTTTCTATATCGTTAGGTACAGCTTCCAGTAAATGAACAA
TGAATTTTTTGATATTCGTAATAAAGTTCTCTTGATTGCCTTCTCTTTTACCGATTTTTTTTAAATACGT
TTCCCATTTAGCCGTCATTTCAGCACTCGTTAAAAGGTGCTGACTTTCAACTGCCTGGCACAATAATTTT
CCTTTTTCAGTTACAACAAGCTCGGATCAAAAAGGCCGTAATATCCAGCTGAACGGTCTGGTTATAGGTA
CATTGAGCAACTGACTGAAATGCCTCAAAATGTTCTTTACGATGCCATTGGGATATATCAACGGTGGTAT
ATCCAGTGATTTTTTTCTCCATTTTAGCTTCCTTAGCTCCTGAAAATCTCGATAACTCAAAAAATACGCC
CGGTAGTGATCTTATTTCATTATGGTGAAAGTTGGAACCTCTTACGTGCCGATCAACGTCTCATTTTCGC
CAAAAGTTGGCCCAGGGCTTCCCGGTATCAACAGGGACACCAGGATTTATTTATTCTGCGAAGTGATCTT
CCGTCACAGGTATTTATTCGGCGCAAAGTGCGTCGGGTGATGCTGCCAACTTACTGATTTAGTGTATGAT
GGTGTTTTTGAGGTGCTCCAGTGGCTTCTGTTTCTATCAGCTGTCCCTCCTGTTCAGCTACTGACGGGGT
GGTGCGTAACGGCAAAAGCACCGCCGGACATCAGCGCCATTCGCCATTCAGGCTGCGCAACTGTTGGGAA
GGGCGATCGGTGCGGGCCTCTTCGCTATTACGCCAGCTGGCGAAAGGGGGATGTGCTGCAAGGCGATTAA
GTTGGGTAACGCCAGGGTTTTCCCAGTCACGACGTT
