>Addgene plasmid #121503 | pPM_Pveg-sfgfp | depositor partial sequence | sequence record 231344 | Promoter and sfgfp
GAGCTCTAGATCGAATTCCTTATTAACGTTGATATAATTTAAATTTTATTTGACAAAAATGGGCTCGTGT
TGTACAATAAATGTGATTAACTAATAAGGAGGACAAACATGTCAAAAGGAGAAGAGCTGTTCACAGGTGT
TGTGCCGATTCTCGTTGAGCTTGACGGAGATGTAAACGGACACAAATTCTCTGTTCGCGGTGAAGGTGAA
GGAGATGCAACAAACGGCAAGCTGACATTGAAGTTTATTTGCACAACTGGAAAGCTGCCGGTTCCTTGGC
CGACACTTGTAACGACGCTGACTTACGGCGTTCAATGCTTCTCTCGTTATCCAGACCACATGAAACGCCA
TGATTTCTTCAAATCTGCAATGCCTGAAGGCTACGTTCAAGAGCGTACGATCAGCTTCAAAGATGACGGA
ACGTACAAAACAAGAGCAGAAGTGAAGTTTGAAGGTGACACACTTGTGAACCGCATTGAATTGAAAGGCA
TTGATTTCAAAGAAGATGGAAACATCCTTGGACACAAACTTGAATACAACTTCAACAGCCACAACGTATA
CATCACTGCTGACAAACAAAAAAACGGCATCAAAGCAAACTTCAAAATCCGTCATAACGTAGAGGACGGT
TCTGTTCAGCTTGCTGATCATTATCAGCAAAATACACCGATCGGTGACGGCCCGGTTCTTCTTCCTGATA
ACCATTATTTATCAACTCAAAGCGTATTATCAAAAGACCCAAATGAAAAGCGTGACCACATGGTGCTGCT
TGAATTTGTGACAGCTGCTGGTATCACTCACGGCATGGATGAGCTTTATAAGTAAGCATGC
